Addgene plasmid #214324: pET28_human-pro-IL-18_V47N_I48N
Purpose: Protein overexpression in bacteria
Depositing lab: Jonathan Kagan. Depositing organization: Boston Children's Hospital. Publication: Structural insights into cytokine cleavage by inflammatory caspase-4. Devant P, Dong Y, Mintseris J, Ma W, Gygi SP, Wu H, Kagan JC. Nature. 2023 Dec;624(7991):451-459. doi: 10.1038/s41586-023-06751-9. Epub 2023 Nov 22. PubMed 37993712.
Backbone
  Vector backbone: pET28a
  Backbone size w/o insert (bp): 5400
  Vector type: Bacterial Expression
Growth in bacteria
  Bacterial resistance: Kanamycin, 50 μg/mL
  Growth temperature: 37°C
  Growth strain: DH5alpha
  Copy number: High Copy
Gene/Insert
  Gene/Insert name: IL18 (alt names: pro-IL-18; Pro-Interleukin-18)
  Species: H. sapiens (human)
  Mutation: V47N_I48N
  Entrez Gene: IL18 (a.k.a. IGIF, IL-18, IL-1g, IL1F4)
  Promoter: T7
  Tag / fusion protein: His-TEV (N terminal on insert)
  Cloning method: Restriction Enzyme; 5′ cloning site BamHI (not destroyed); 3′ cloning site EcoRI (not destroyed)
  Sequencing primers: 5′ T7-fwd; 3′ T7-term
Terms and licenses: Academic/Nonprofit Terms; Industry Terms: Not Available to Industry
How to cite: pET28_human-pro-IL-18_V47N_I48N was a gift from Jonathan Kagan (Addgene plasmid # 214324 ; http://n2t.net/addgene:214324 ; RRID:Addgene_214324)
