[The description below was written by a language model from this plasmid's Addgene catalogue record and pLannotate feature annotations shown in this document.]
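Description:
pET28_human-pro-IL-18_V47N_I48N is a bacterial expression plasmid built on the pET28a backbone for overproducing a mutant form of human pro-interleukin-18 in E. coli. It replicates from a ColE1/pBR322-type origin, accompanied by the rop gene and bom region. The catalogue entry lists it as high copy, although rop normally moderates copy number. Selection is by kanamycin through the aph(3')-Ia resistance gene, and an f1 origin is also present. Short fragments annotated as tetracycline resistance sequence and an AmpR promoter fragment are backbone remnants, not functional markers.

The expression cassette follows the standard pET design. A T7 promoter with an adjacent lac operator is followed by the T7 gene 10 ribosome binding site and ends at the T7 terminator, and the plasmid's own lacI gene supplies repressor. Transcription therefore needs a host that provides T7 RNA polymerase and is induced with IPTG. The open reading frame begins with an N-terminal His tag, then the backbone thrombin site and a TEV protease site, then the IL18 coding sequence cloned between BamHI and EcoRI. The affinity tag can thus be removed after purification. A further His-tag fragment annotated downstream of the insert is the vector's optional C-terminal tag, and the record does not indicate that it is translated.

The insert encodes the uncleaved cytokine precursor with the substitutions V47N and I48N. The record does not state their rationale, but the associated study concerns structural analysis of cytokine cleavage by inflammatory caspase-4. This suggests the plasmid is used to make recombinant mutant pro-IL-18 for biochemical or structural comparison with the wild-type protein.
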