Features (pLannotate 1.2.2; 22 found; start..end, strand, type, name):
     26..73      -  terminator     T7 terminator: transcription terminator for bacteriophage T7 RNA polymerase
     81..130     -  CDS            SET1 (fragment): solubility-enhancement tag derived from T7 phage gene 10B
    140..157     -  CDS            9xHis (fragment): 9xHis affinity tag
    201..779     -  CDS            IL18: IL18_HUMAN - Also known as IGIF, IL1F4. Experimental evidence at protein level: Swiss-Prot protein existence level 1. A proinflammatory cytokine primarily involved in polarized T- helper 1 (Th1) cell and natural killer (NK) cell immune responses (Probable). Upon binding to IL18R1 and IL18RAP, forms a signaling ternary complex which activates NF-kappa-B, triggering synthesis of inflammatory mediators (PubMed:14528293, PubMed:25500532). Synergizes with IL12/interleukin-12 to induce IFNG synthesis from T-helper 1 (Th1) cells and natural killer (NK) cells (Probable) (PubMed:10653850). From Homo sa
    786..806     -  CDS            TEV site: tobacco etch virus (TEV) protease recognition and cleavage site
    813..830     -  CDS            thrombin site: thrombin recognition and cleavage site
    841..857     -  CDS            capTEV™ (fragment): composite tag for in vivo biotinylation, TEV protease cleavage, and 6xHis tagging
    876..898     -  RBS            RBS: efficient ribosome binding site from bacteriophage T7 gene 10 (Olins and Rangwala, 1989)
    913..937     -  protein_bind   lac operator: The lac repressor binds to the lac operator to inhibit transcription in E. coli. This inhibition can be relieved by adding lactose or isopropyl-β-D-thiogalactopyranoside (IPTG). lac repressor encoded by lacI
    938..956     -  promoter       T7 promoter: promoter for bacteriophage T7 RNA polymerase
    978..1257    +  CDS            TcR (fragment): tetracycline efflux protein; tet; confers resistance to tetracycline
   1265..1342    +  promoter       lacI promoter: lacI
   1343..2425    +  CDS            lacI: lac repressor; lacI; The lac repressor binds to the lac operator to inhibit transcription in E. coli. This inhibition can be relieved by adding lactose or isopropyl-β-D-thiogalactopyranoside (IPTG).
   2438..2459    +  protein_bind   CAP binding site: CAP binding activates transcription in the presence of cAMP. E. coli catabolite activator protein
   2474..2765    +  CDS            TcR (fragment): tetracycline efflux protein; tet; confers resistance to tetracycline
   2837..3217    -  CDS            YPB1_ECOLX: Protein predicted: Swiss-Prot protein existence level 4. From Escherichia coli.
   3234..3425    +  CDS            rop: Rop protein, which maintains plasmids at low copy number; rop
   3527..3666    +  misc_feature   bom: basis of mobility region from pBR322
   3852..4440    -  rep_origin     ori: high-copy-number ColE1/pMB1/pBR322/pUC origin of replication
   4562..5377    +  CDS            KanR: aminoglycoside phosphotransferase; aph(3')-Ia; confers resistance to kanamycin in bacteria or G418 (Geneticin®) in eukaryotes
   5386..5443    -  promoter       AmpR promoter (fragment): bla
   5496..5924    -  rep_origin     f1 ori (sequence partly withheld): f1 bacteriophage origin of replication; arrow indicates direction of (+) strand synthesis
>Addgene plasmid #214324 | pET28_human-pro-IL-18_V47N_I48N | addgene full sequence | sequence record 423171 | Addgene NGS Result
ATCCGGATATAGTTCCTCCTTTCAGCAAAAAACCCCTCAAGACCCGTTTAGAGGCCCCAAGGGGTTATGC
TAGTTATTGCTCAGCGGTGGCAGCAGCCAACTCAGCTTCCTTTCGGGCTTTGTTAGCAGCCGGATCTCAG
TGGTGGTGGTGGTGGTGCTCGAGTGCGGCCGCAAGCTTGTCGACGGAGCTCGAATTCCTAGTCTTCGTTT
TGAACAGTGAACATTATAGATCTATCCCCCAATTCATCCTCTTTTTTCAAAATGAGTTTAAAAAGGTCTC
TCTCTTTTTCACAAGCTAGAAAGTATCCTTCGTATGATGAAGATTCAAATTGCATCTTATTATCATGTCC
TGGGACACTTCTCTGAAAGAATATGATGTCACTTTTTGTATCCTTGATGTTATCAGGAGGATTCATTTCC
TTAAAGGAAATAATTTTGTTCTCACAGGAGAGAGTTGAAATTTTCTCACACTTCACAGAGATAGTTACAG
CCATACCTCTAGGCTGGCTATCTTTATACATACTTATAATAAATATGGTCCGGGGTGCATTATCTCTACA
GTCAGAATCAGTCATATCTTCAAATAGAGGCCGATTTCCTTGGTCAATGAAGAGAACTTGGTCATTCAAA
TTTCTGTTATTTGATAATTTAGATTCAAGCTTGCCAAAGTAATCTGATTCCAGGTTTTCATCATCTTCAG
CTATAAAGTAAAGCGTATTGTCAATAAATTTCATTGCCACAAAGTTGATGCAATTGTCTTCTACTGGTTC
AGCAGCCATGGATCCGCCCTGAAAATACAGGTTTTCCATATGGCTGCCGCGCGGCACCAGGCCGCTGCTG
TGATGATGATGATGATGGCTGCTGCCCATGGTATATCTCCTTCTTAAAGTTAAACAAAATTATTTCTAGA
GGGGAATTGTTATCCGCTCACAATTCCCCTATAGTGAGTCGTATTAATTTCGCGGGATCGAGATCTCGAT
CCTCTACGCCGGACGCATCGTGGCCGGCATCACCGGCGCCACAGGTGCGGTTGCTGGCGCCTATATCGCC
GACATCACCGATGGGGAAGATCGGGCTCGCCACTTCGGGCTCATGAGCGCTTGTTTCGGCGTGGGTATGG
TGGCAGGCCCCGTGGCCGGGGGACTGTTGGGCGCCATCTCCTTGCATGCACCATTCCTTGCGGCGGCGGT
GCTCAACGGCCTCAACCTACTACTGGGCTGCTTCCTAATGCAGGAGTCGCATAAGGGAGAGCGTCGAGAT
CCCGGACACCATCGAATGGCGCAAAACCTTTCGCGGTATGGCATGATAGCGCCCGGAAGAGAGTCAATTC
AGGGTGGTGAATGTGAAACCAGTAACGTTATACGATGTCGCAGAGTATGCCGGTGTCTCTTATCAGACCG
TTTCCCGCGTGGTGAACCAGGCCAGCCACGTTTCTGCGAAAACGCGGGAAAAAGTGGAAGCGGCGATGGC
GGAGCTGAATTACATTCCCAACCGCGTGGCACAACAACTGGCGGGCAAACAGTCGTTGCTGATTGGCGTT
GCCACCTCCAGTCTGGCCCTGCACGCGCCGTCGCAAATTGTCGCGGCGATTAAATCTCGCGCCGATCAAC
TGGGTGCCAGCGTGGTGGTGTCGATGGTAGAACGAAGCGGCGTCGAAGCCTGTAAAGCGGCGGTGCACAA
TCTTCTCGCGCAACGCGTCAGTGGGCTGATCATTAACTATCCGCTGGATGACCAGGATGCCATTGCTGTG
GAAGCTGCCTGCACTAATGTTCCGGCGTTATTTCTTGATGTCTCTGACCAGACACCCATCAACAGTATTA
TTTTCTCCCATGAAGACGGTACGCGACTGGGCGTGGAGCATCTGGTCGCATTGGGTCACCAGCAAATCGC
GCTGTTAGCGGGCCCATTAAGTTCTGTCTCGGCGCGTCTGCGTCTGGCTGGCTGGCATAAATATCTCACT
CGCAATCAAATTCAGCCGATAGCGGAACGGGAAGGCGACTGGAGTGCCATGTCCGGTTTTCAACAAACCA
TGCAAATGCTGAATGAGGGCATCGTTCCCACTGCGATGCTGGTTGCCAACGATCAGATGGCGCTGGGCGC
AATGCGCGCCATTACCGAGTCCGGGCTGCGCGTTGGTGCGGATATCTCGGTAGTGGGATACGACGATACC
GAAGACAGCTCATGTTATATCCCGCCGTTAACCACCATCAAACAGGATTTTCGCCTGCTGGGGCAAACCA
GCGTGGACCGCTTGCTGCAACTCTCTCAGGGCCAGGCGGTGAAGGGCAATCAGCTGTTGCCCGTCTCACT
GGTGAAAAGAAAAACCACCCTGGCGCCCAATACGCAAACCGCCTCTCCCCGCGCGTTGGCCGATTCATTA
ATGCAGCTGGCACGACAGGTTTCCCGACTGGAAAGCGGGCAGTGAGCGCAACGCAATTAATGTAAGTTAG
CTCACTCATTAGGCACCGGGATCTCGACCGATGCCCTTGAGAGCCTTCAACCCAGTCAGCTCCTTCCGGT
GGGCGCGGGGCATGACTATCGTCGCCGCACTTATGACTGTCTTCTTTATCATGCAACTCGTAGGACAGGT
GCCGGCAGCGCTCTGGGTCATTTTCGGCGAGGACCGCTTTCGCTGGAGCGCGACGATGATCGGCCTGTCG
CTTGCGGTATTCGGAATCTTGCACGCCCTCGCTCAAGCCTTCGTCACTGGTCCCGCCACCAAACGTTTCG
GCGAGAAGCAGGCCATTATCGCCGGCATGGCGGCCCCACGGGTGCGCATGATCGTGCTCCTGTCGTTGAG
GACCCGGCTAGGCTGGCGGGGTTGCCTTACTGGTTAGCAGAATGAATCACCGATACGCGAGCGAACGTGA
AGCGACTGCTGCTGCAAAACGTCTGCGACCTGAGCAACAACATGAATGGTCTTCGGTTTCCGTGTTTCGT
AAAGTCTGGAAACGCGGAAGTCAGCGCCCTGCACCATTATGTTCCGGATCTGCATCGCAGGATGCTGCTG
GCTACCCTGTGGAACACCTACATCTGTATTAACGAAGCGCTGGCATTGACCCTGAGTGATTTTTCTCTGG
TCCCGCCGCATCCATACCGCCAGTTGTTTACCCTCACAACGTTCCAGTAACCGGGCATGTTCATCATCAG
TAACCCGTATCGTGAGCATCCTCTCTCGTTTCATCGGTATCATTACCCCCATGAACAGAAATCCCCCTTA
CACGGAGGCATCAGTGACCAAACAGGAAAAAACCGCCCTTAACATGGCCCGCTTTATCAGAAGCCAGACA
TTAACGCTTCTGGAGAAACTCAACGAGCTGGACGCGGATGAACAGGCAGACATCTGTGAATCGCTTCACG
ACCACGCTGATGAGCTTTACCGCAGCTGCCTCGCGCGTTTCGGTGATGACGGTGAAAACCTCTGACACAT
GCAGCTCCCGGAGACGGTCACAGCTTGTCTGTAAGCGGATGCCGGGAGCAGACAAGCCCGTCAGGGCGCG
TCAGCGGGTGTTGGCGGGTGTCGGGGCGCAGCCATGACCCAGTCACGTAGCGATAGCGGAGTGTATACTG
GCTTAACTATGCGGCATCAGAGCAGATTGTACTGAGAGTGCACCATTGCGGTGTGAAATACCGCACAGAT
GCGTAAGGAGAAAATACCGCATCAGGCGCTCTTCCGCTTCCTCGCTCACTGACTCGCTGCGCTCGGTCGT
TCGGCTGCGGCGAGCGGTATCAGCTCACTCAAAGGCGGTAATACGGTTATCCACAGAATCAGGGGATAAC
GCAGGAAAGAACATGTGAGCAAAAGGCCAGCAAAAGGCCAGGAACCGTAAAAAGGCCGCGTTGCTGGCGT
TTTTCCATAGGCTCCGCCCCCCTGACGAGCATCACAAAAATCGACGCTCAAGTCAGAGGTGGCGAAACCC
GACAGGACTATAAAGATACCAGGCGTTTCCCCCTGGAAGCTCCCTCGTGCGCTCTCCTGTTCCGACCCTG
CCGCTTACCGGATACCTGTCCGCCTTTCTCCCTTCGGGAAGCGTGGCGCTTTCTCATAGCTCACGCTGTA
GGTATCTCAGTTCGGTGTAGGTCGTTCGCTCCAAGCTGGGCTGTGTGCACGAACCCCCCGTTCAGCCCGA
CCGCTGCGCCTTATCCGGTAACTATCGTCTTGAGTCCAACCCGGTAAGACACGACTTATCGCCACTGGCA
GCAGCCACTGGTAACAGGATTAGCAGAGCGAGGTATGTAGGCGGTGCTACAGAGTTCTTGAAGTGGTGGC
CTAACTACGGCTACACTAGAAGGACAGTATTTGGTATCTGCGCTCTGCTGAAGCCAGTTACCTTCGGAAA
AAGAGTTGGTAGCTCTTGATCCGGCAAACAAACCACCGCTGGTAGCGGTGGTTTTTTTGTTTGCAAGCAG
CAGATTACGCGCAGAAAAAAAGGATCTCAAGAAGATCCTTTGATCTTTTCTACGGGGTCTGACGCTCAGT
GGAACGAAAACTCACGTTAAGGGATTTTGGTCATGAACAATAAAACTGTCTGCTTACATAAACAGTAATA
CAAGGGGTGTTATGAGCCATATTCAACGGGAAACGTCTTGCTCTAGGCCGCGATTAAATTCCAACATGGA
TGCTGATTTATATGGGTATAAATGGGCTCGCGATAATGTCGGGCAATCAGGTGCGACAATCTATCGATTG
TATGGGAAGCCCGATGCGCCAGAGTTGTTTCTGAAACATGGCAAAGGTAGCGTTGCCAATGATGTTACAG
ATGAGATGGTCAGACTAAACTGGCTGACGGAATTTATGCCTCTTCCGACCATCAAGCATTTTATCCGTAC
TCCTGATGATGCATGGTTACTCACCACTGCGATCCCCGGGAAAACAGCATTCCAGGTATTAGAAGAATAT
CCTGATTCAGGTGAAAATATTGTTGATGCGCTGGCAGTGTTCCTGCGCCGGTTGCATTCGATTCCTGTTT
GTAATTGTCCTTTTAACAGCGATCGCGTATTTCGTCTCGCTCAGGCGCAATCACGAATGAATAACGGTTT
GGTTGATGCGAGTGATTTTGATGACGAGCGTAATGGCTGGCCTGTTGAACAAGTCTGGAAAGAAATGCAT
AAACTTTTGCCATTCTCACCGGATTCAGTCGTCACTCATGGTGATTTCTCACTTGATAACCTTATTTTTG
ACGAGGGGAAATTAATAGGTTGTATTGATGTTGGACGAGTCGGAATCGCAGACCGATACCAGGATCTTGC
CATCCTATGGAACTGCCTCGGTGAGTTTTCTCCTTCATTACAGAAACGGCTTTTTCAAAAATATGGTATT
GATAATCCTGATATGAATAAATTGCAGTTTCATTTGATGCTCGATGAGTTTTTCTAAGAATTAATTCATG
AGCGGATACATATTTGAATGTATTTAGAAAAATAAACAAATAGGGGTTCCGCGCACATTTCCCCGAAAAG
TGCCACCTAAATTGTAAGCGTTAATATTTTGTTAAAATTCGCGTTAAATTTTTGTTAAATCAGCTCATTT
TTTAACCAATAGGCCGAAATCGGCAAAATCCCTTATAAATCAAAAGAATAGACCGAGATAGGGT
[37 nt withheld, positions 5595-5631]
AAAGAACGTGGACTCCAACGTCAAAGG
[49 nt withheld, positions 5659-5707]
T
[91 nt withheld, positions 5709-5799]
G
[124 nt withheld, positions 5801-5924]
CCCATTCGCCA
